>Addgene plasmid #223495 | CMV-pDisplay-SNAP | addgene full sequence | sequence record 442861 | Addgene NGS Result
TTCTGAGATGAGTTTTTGTTCGTCGACGCCCTGGAACAGAACTTCCAGGCGGCCGCCCAGGCCTGGTTTA
CCCAGACGGTGACCTTCGTGCGCCAGCAGCCATTCTTTCACAGCCAGGCCGCCTTCGTAGCCACCTACGT
CCAGGTCGCCCTGAACCACACGGTGGCACGGGATCAGAATTGGCACCGGATTACCAGACAGAGCGGTTTT
CACCGCCGCAGTTGCCGCTGGGTTGCCAGCCAGCGCCGCCAGATGGGAATAGGAGATCACCTCGCCGAAT
TTCACTACTTTCAGCAGTTTCCACAGTACCTGACGGGTAAAGGATTCCTGCTGAAATACCGGGTGATGCA
GGGCCGGTACAGGGAACTCTTCAATCGCCTCTGGCTGGTGAAAATATGCGTTCAGCCATGCGGTAGCCTG
CATCAGCGGCTCCGGGCCACCCAGAACCGCAGCCGGAGCCGGTACTTCGACCGCATCCGCAGCGCTCGTA
CCTTTGCCCAGGAAAATGATTTCGTGCAGGCCCTGCTCGCAACCGCTCAGTTCCAGTTTACCCAGCGGGC
TGTCCAGGGTAGTGCGTTTCATTTCGCAGTCTTTATCCATTGATCTGGCCGGCTGGGCCCCAGCATAATC
TGGAACATCATATGGATAGTCACCAGTGGAACCTGGAACCCAGAGCAGCAGTACCCATAGCAGGAGTGTG
TCTGTCTCCATGGTGGATATCCCCAAGCCGAATTCCAGCACACTGGCGGCCGTTACTAGTGGATCCGAGC
TCGGTACCAAGCTTGGGTCTCCCTATAGTGAGTCGTATTAATTTCGATAAGCCAGTAAGCAGTGGGTTCT
CTAGTTAGCCAGAGAGCTCTGCTTATATAGACCTCCCACCGTACACGCCTACCGCCCATTTGCGTCAATG
GGGCGGAGTTGTTACGACATTTTGGAAAGTCCCGTTGATTTTGGTGCCAAAACAAACTCCCATTGACGTC
AATGGGGTGGAGACTTGGAAATCCCCGTGAGTCAAACCGCTATCCACGCCCATTGATGTACTGCCAAAAC
CGCATCACCATGGTAATAGCGATGACTAATACGTAGATGTACTGCCAAGTAGGAAAGTCCCATAAGGTCA
TGTACTGGGCATAATGCCAGGCGGGCCATTTACCGTCATTGACGTCAATAGGGGGCGTACTTGGCATATG
ATACACTTGATGTACTGCCAAGTGGGCAGTTTACCGTAAATACTCCACCCATTGACGTCAATGGAAAGTC
CCTATTGGCGTTACTATGGGAACATACGTCATTATTGACGTCAATGGGCGGGGGTCGTTGGGCGGTCAGC
CAGGCGGGCCATTTACCGTAAGTTATGTAACGCGGAACTCCATATATGGGCTATGAACTAATGACCCCGT
AATTGATTACTATTAATAACTAGTCAATAATCAATGTCAACGCGCGCGTAAATTGTAAGCGTTAATATTT
TGTTAAAATTCGCGTTAAATTTTTGTTAAATCAGCTCATTTTTTAACCAATAGGCCGAAATCGGCAAAAT
CCCTTATAAATCAAAAGAATAGACCGAGATAGGGT
[37 nt withheld, positions 1576-1612]
AAAGAACGTGGACTCCAACGTCAAAGG
[49 nt withheld, positions 1640-1688]
T
[91 nt withheld, positions 1690-1780]
G
[124 nt withheld, positions 1782-1905]
CAGGTGGCACTTTTCGGGGAAATGTGCGCGGAACCCCTATTTGTTTATTTTTCTAAATACATTCAAATAT
GTATCCGCTCATGAGACAATAACCCTGATAAATGCTTCAATAATATTGAAAAAGGAAGAGTATGAGTATT
CAACATTTCCGTGTCGCCCTTATTCCCTTTTTTGCGGCATTTTGCCTTCCTGTTTTTGCTCACCCAGAAA
CGCTGGTGAAAGTAAAAGATGCTGAAGATCAGTTGGGTGCACGAGTGGGTTACATCGAACTGGATCTCAA
CAGCGGTAAGATCCTTGAGAGTTTTCGCCCCGAAGAACGTTTTCCAATGATGAGCACTTTTAAAGTTCTG
CTATGTGGCGCGGTATTATCCCGTATTGACGCCGGGCAAGAGCAACTCGGTCGCCGCATACACTATTCTC
AGAATGACTTGGTTGAGTACTCACCAGTCACAGAAAAGCATCTTACGGATGGCATGACAGTAAGAGAATT
ATGCAGTGCTGCCATAACCATGAGTGATAACACTGCGGCCAACTTACTTCTGACAACGATCGGAGGACCG
AAGGAGCTAACCGCTTTTTTGCACAACATGGGGGATCATGTAACTCGCCTTGATCGTTGGGAACCGGAGC
TGAATGAAGCCATACCAAACGACGAGCGTGACACCACGATGCCTGTAGCAATGGCAACAACGTTGCGCAA
ACTATTAACTGGCGAACTACTTACTCTAGCTTCCCGGCAACAATTAATAGACTGGATGGAGGCGGATAAA
GTTGCAGGACCACTTCTGCGCTCGGCCCTTCCGGCTGGCTGGTTTATTGCTGATAAATCTGGAGCCGGTG
AGCGTGGGTCTCGCGGTATCATTGCAGCACTGGGGCCAGATGGTAAGCCCTCCCGTATCGTAGTTATCTA
CACGACGGGGAGTCAGGCAACTATGGATGAACGAAATAGACAGATCGCTGAGATAGGTGCCTCACTGATT
AAGCATTGGTAACTGTCAGACCAAGTTTACTCATATATACTTTAGATTGATTTATTGAAAAAGGAAGAGT
CCTGAGGCGGAAAGAACCAGCTGTGGAATGTGTGTCAGTTAGGGTGTGGAAAGTCCCCAGGCTCCCCAGC
AGGCAGAAGTATGCAAAGCATGCATCTCAATTAGTCAGCAACCAGGTGTGGAAAGTCCCCAGGCTCCCCA
GCAGGCAGAAGTATGCAAAGCATGCATCTCAATTAGTCAGCAACCATAGTCCCGCCCCTAACTCCGCCCA
TCCCGCCCCTAACTCCGCCCAGTTCCGCCCATTCTCCGCCCCATGGCTGACTAATTTTTTTTATTTATGC
AGAGGCCGAGGCCCGGCCTCTGAGCTATTCCAGAAGTAGTGAGGAGGCTTTTTTGGAGGCCTAGGCTTTT
GCAAAGATCGATCAAGAGACAGGATGAGGATCGTTTCGCATGATTGAACAAGATGGATTGCACGCAGGTT
CTCCGGCCGCTTGGGTGGAGAGGCTATTCGGCTATGACTGGGCACAACAGACAATCGGCTGCTCTGATGC
CGCCGTGTTCCGGCTGTCAGCGCAGGGGCGCCCGGTTCTTTTTGTCAAGACCGACCTGTCCGGTGCCCTG
AATGAACTGCAAGACGAGGCAGCGCGGCTATCGTGGCTGGCCACGACGGGCGTTCCTTGCGCAGCTGTGC
TCGACGTTGTCACTGAAGCGGGAAGGGACTGGCTGCTATTGGGCGAAGTGCCGGGGCAGGATCTCCTGTC
ATCTCACCTTGCTCCTGCCGAGAAAGTATCCATCATGGCTGATGCAATGCGGCGGCTGCATACGCTTGAT
CCGGCTACCTGCCCATTCGACCACCAAGCGAAACATCGCATCGAGCGAGCACGTACTCGGATGGAAGCCG
GTCTTGTCGATCAGGATGATCTGGACGAAGAGCATCAGGGGCTCGCGCCAGCCGAACTGTTCGCCAGGCT
CAAGGCGAGCATGCCCGACGGCGAGGATCTCGTCGTGACCCATGGCGATGCCTGCTTGCCGAATATCATG
GTGGAAAATGGCCGCTTTTCTGGATTCATCGACTGTGGCCGGCTGGGTGTGGCGGACCGCTATCAGGACA
TAGCGTTGGCTACCCGTGATATTGCTGAAGAGCTTGGCGGCGAATGGGCTGACCGCTTCCTCGTGCTTTA
CGGTATCGCCGCTCCCGATTCGCAGCGCATCGCCTTCTATCGCCTTCTTGACGAGTTCTTCTGAGCGGGA
CTCTGGGGTTCGAAATGACCGACCAAGCGACGCCCAACCTGCCATCACGAGATTTCGATTCCACCGCCGC
CTTCTATGAAAGGTTGGGCTTCGGAATCGTTTTCCGGGACGCCGGCTGGATGATCCTCCAGCGCGGGGAT
CTCATGCTGGAGTTCTTCGCCCACCCTAGGGGGAGGCTAACTGAAACACGGAAGGAGACAATACCGGAAG
GAACCCGCGCTATGACGGCAATAAAAAGACAGAATAAAACGCACGGTGTTGGGTCGTTTGTTCATAAACG
CGGGGTTCGGTCCCAGGGCTGGCACTCTGTCGATACCCCACCGAGACCCCATTGGGGCCAATACGCCCGC
GTTTCTTCCTTTTCCCCACCCCACCCCCCAAGTTCGGGTGAAGGCCCAGGGCTCGCAGCCAACGTCGGGG
CGGCAGGCCCTGCCATAGCCTCAGGTTACTCATATATACTTTAGATTGATTTAAAACTTCATTTTTAATT
TAAAAGGATCTAGGTGAAGATCCTTTTTGATAATCTCATGACCAAAATCCCTTAACGTGAGTTTTCGTTC
CACTGAGCGTCAGACCCCGTAGAAAAGATCAAAGGATCTTCTTGAGATCCTTTTTTTCTGCGCGTAATCT
GCTGCTTGCAAACAAAAAAACCACCGCTACCAGCGGTGGTTTGTTTGCCGGATCAAGAGCTACCAACTCT
TTTTCCGAAGGTAACTGGCTTCAGCAGAGCGCAGATACCAAATACTGTTCTTCTAGTGTAGCCGTAGTTA
GGCCACCACTTCAAGAACTCTGTAGCACCGCCTACATACCTCGCTCTGCTAATCCTGTTACCAGTGGCTG
CTGCCAGTGGCGATAAGTCGTGTCTTACCGGGTTGGACTCAAGACGATAGTTACCGGATAAGGCGCAGCG
GTCGGGCTGAACGGGGGGTTCGTGCACACAGCCCAGCTTGGAGCGAACGACCTACACCGAACTGAGATAC
CTACAGCGTGAGCTATGAGAAAGCGCCACGCTTCCCGAAGGGAGAAAGGCGGACAGGTATCCGGTAAGCG
GCAGGGTCGGAACAGGAGAGCGCACGAGGGAGCTTCCAGGGGGAAACGCCTGGTATCTTTATAGTCCTGT
CGGGTTTCGCCACCTCTGACTTGAGCGTCGATTTTTGTGATGCTCGTCAGGGGGGCGGAGCCTATGGAAA
AACGCCAGCAACGCGGCCTTTTTACGGTTCCTGGCCTTTTGCTGGCCTTTTGCTCACATGTTCTTTCCTG
CGTTATCCCCTGATTCTGTGGATAACCGTATTACCGCCACTGGTTCTTTCCGCCTCAGAAGCCATAGAGC
CCACCGCATCCCCAGCATGCCTGCTATTGTCTTCCCAATCCTCCCCCTTGCTGTCCTGCCCCACCCCACC
CCCCAGAATAGAATGACACCTACTCAGACAATGCGATGCAATTTCCTCATTTTATTAGGAAAGGACAGTG
GGAGTGGCACCTTCCAGGGTCAAGGAAGGCACGGGGGAGGGGCAAACAACAGATGGCTGGCAACTAGAAG
GCACAGTCGAGGCTGATCTCGAGCGGCCGCCTAACGTGGCTTCTTCTGCCAAAGCATGATGAGGATGATA
AGGGAGATGATGGTGAGCACCACCAGGGCCAGGATGGCTGAGATCACCACCACCTTAAAGGGCAAGGAGT
GTGGCACCACGATGACCTCCTGCGTGTCCTGGCCCACAGCATTCAGATCCTC
Features (pLannotate 1.2.2; 20 found; start..end, strand, type, name):
     52..600     -  CDS            MGMT (fragment): MGMT_HUMAN - Experimental evidence at protein level: Swiss-Prot protein existence level 1. Involved in the cellular defense against the biological effects of O6-methylguanine (O6-MeG) and O4-methylthymine (O4-MeT) in DNA. Repairs the methylated nucleobase in DNA by stoichiometrically transferring the methyl group to a cysteine residue in the enzyme. This is a suicide reaction: the enzyme is irreversibly inactivated. From Homo sapiens (Human).
    626..649     -  CDS            3xHA (fragment): three tandem HA epitope tags
    649..711     -  sig_peptide    Igκ leader: leader sequence from mouse immunoglobulin κ light chain
    792..810     -  promoter       T7 promoter: promoter for bacteriophage T7 RNA polymerase
    826..859     -  LTR            5' LTR (truncated) (fragment): truncated 5' long terminal repeat (LTR) from HIV-1
    855..1058    -  promoter       CMV promoter: human cytomegalovirus (CMV) immediate early promoter
   1059..1438    -  enhancer       CMV enhancer: human cytomegalovirus immediate early enhancer
   1477..1905    -  rep_origin     f1 ori (sequence partly withheld): f1 bacteriophage origin of replication; arrow indicates direction of (+) strand synthesis
   1932..2036    +  promoter       AmpR promoter: bla
   2037..2897    +  CDS            AmpR: β-lactamase; bla; confers resistance to ampicillin, carbenicillin, and related antibiotics
   2938..2955    +  promoter       AmpR promoter (fragment): bla
   2957..3310    +  promoter       SV40 promoter: SV40 enhancer and early promoter
   3345..4139    +  CDS            NeoR/KanR: aminoglycoside phosphotransferase from Tn5; aph(3')-II (or nptII); confers resistance to neomycin, kanamycin, and G418 (Geneticin®)
   4160..4312    +  CDS            ble (fragment): BLE_KLEPN - Experimental evidence at protein level: Swiss-Prot protein existence level 1. Binding protein with a strong affinity to the bleomycin family of antibiotics. Binds to CL990; an antimitotic-antibiotic compound. From Klebsiella pneumoniae.
   4371..4418    +  polyA_signal   HSV TK poly(A) signal: herpes simplex virus thymidine kinase polyadenylation signal (Cole and Stacy, 1985)
   4509..4525    -  polyA_signal   bGH poly(A) signal (fragment): bovine growth hormone polyadenylation signal
   4747..5335    +  rep_origin     ori: high-copy-number ColE1/pMB1/pBR322/pUC origin of replication
   5445..5463    -  promoter       SV40 promoter (fragment): SV40 enhancer and early promoter
   5467..5691    -  polyA_signal   bGH poly(A) signal: bovine growth hormone polyadenylation signal
   5719..5865    -  CDS            PDGFRβ TM domain: transmembrane domain from platelet derived growth factor receptor beta
