[The description below was written by a language model from this plasmid's Addgene catalogue record and pLannotate feature annotations shown in this document.]
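Description:
CMV-pDisplay-SNAP is a mammalian expression plasmid built on the Invitrogen pDisplay backbone and designed to present the SNAP-tag on the outer face of the plasma membrane. It is propagated in E. coli as a high-copy plasmid through a ColE1/pUC-type origin, with ampicillin selection provided by the β-lactamase gene. An f1 phage origin is also present. For selection in mammalian cells, the backbone carries a neomycin/kanamycin phosphotransferase gene driven by the SV40 enhancer/early promoter and terminated by an HSV TK polyadenylation signal, which allows G418 selection of stable transfectants.

The expression cassette lies on the reverse strand of the 5,877 nt circular sequence and spans the numbering origin. The human CMV immediate-early enhancer and promoter, followed by a T7 promoter, drive a single fusion protein. This begins with the mouse Igκ light-chain leader, which routes the protein into the secretory pathway, followed by a segment annotated as a fragment of a 3xHA tag, probably a single HA epitope usable for immunodetection. Next comes the synthetic SNAP-tag, which the annotation software labels as a fragment of human MGMT because SNAP-tag is an engineered derivative of that alkyltransferase. The fusion ends in the PDGFRβ transmembrane domain, and the transcript terminates at a bGH polyadenylation signal. The transmembrane segment anchors the fusion in the membrane with the SNAP-tag facing the extracellular space, where it can react covalently with benzylguanine-bearing substrates. The insert was introduced by Gibson cloning. The associated publication concerns genetically targeted photorelease of endocannabinoids, so the construct likely serves to tether SNAP-reactive photocaged ligands to the surface of chosen cells, though the record gives no further detail. A few short annotated fragments, such as the truncated HIV-1 LTR and ble pieces, are probably backbone remnants or annotation artefacts.
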