Addgene plasmid #223495: CMV-pDisplay-SNAP
Purpose: Expression of SNAP-tags to outer surface in mammalian cells
Depositing lab: James Frank. Depositing organization: Oregon Health & Science University. Publication: Genetically-targeted photorelease of endocannabinoids enables optical control of GPR55 in pancreatic beta-cells. Tobias JM, Rajic G, Viray AEG, Icka-Araki D, Frank JA. Chem Sci. 2021 Sep 15;12(40):13506-13512. doi: 10.1039/d1sc02527a. eCollection 2021 Oct 20. PubMed 34777770.
Backbone
  Vector backbone: pDisplay
  Backbone manufacturer: Invitrogen
  Vector type: Mammalian Expression
Growth in bacteria
  Bacterial resistance: Ampicillin, 100 μg/mL
  Growth temperature: 37°C
  Growth strain: DH5alpha
  Copy number: High Copy
Gene/Insert
  Gene/Insert name: SNAP-tag
  Species: Synthetic
  Cloning method: Gibson Cloning
Terms and licenses: Academic/Nonprofit Terms; Industry Terms: Not Available to Industry
How to cite: CMV-pDisplay-SNAP was a gift from James Frank (Addgene plasmid # 223495 ; http://n2t.net/addgene:223495 ; RRID:Addgene_223495)
